Addgene plasmid #238243: PB_TetON_mCherry_P2AT2A_GFP-nb-2xKS
Purpose: For integration of mCherry_P2AT2A_GFP-nb-2xKS
Depositing lab: Denes Hnisz. Depositing organization: Max Planck Institute for Molecular Genetics. Publication: Probing condensate microenvironments with a micropeptide killswitch. Zhang Y, Stoppelkamp I, Fernandez-Pernas P, Allram M, Charman M, Magalhaes AP, Piedavent-Salomon M, Sommer G, Sung YC, Meyer K, Grams N, Halko E, Dongre S, Meierhofer D, Malszycki M, Ilik IA, Aktas T, Kraushar ML, Vastenhouw N, Weitzman MD, Grebien F, Niskanen H, Hnisz D. Nature. 2025 Jun 4. doi: 10.1038/s41586-025-09141-5. PubMed 40468084.
Backbone
  Vector backbone: PB-TetON
  Vector type: Mammalian Expression
Growth in bacteria
  Bacterial resistance: Ampicillin, 100 μg/mL
  Growth temperature: 37°C
  Growth strain: DH5alpha
  Copy number: High Copy
Gene/Insert
  Gene/Insert name: mCherry_P2AT2A_GFP-nb-2xKS
  Species: H. sapiens (human)
  Cloning method: Gibson Cloning
Terms and licenses: Academic/Nonprofit Terms; Industry Terms: Not Available to Industry
How to cite: PB_TetON_mCherry_P2AT2A_GFP-nb-2xKS was a gift from Denes Hnisz (Addgene plasmid # 238243 ; http://n2t.net/addgene:238243 ; RRID:Addgene_238243)
