[The description below was written by a language model from this plasmid's Addgene catalogue record and pLannotate feature annotations shown in this document.]
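Description:
PB_TetON_mCherry_P2AT2A_GFP-nb-2xKS is a 9,019-nt mammalian expression plasmid built on the PB-TetON backbone and intended, according to the record, for genomic integration of a doxycycline-inducible cassette. The "PB" prefix suggests piggyBac transposon-mediated integration. However, the automated annotation does not call any transposon terminal repeats, so their presence and positions cannot be confirmed from the feature table. In E. coli the plasmid replicates from a high-copy ColE1/pUC-type origin and is selected with ampicillin through the AmpR (β-lactamase) gene. An f1 origin and remnants of lacZα and the lac promoter/operator come from the cloning backbone. The short hits to a lambda phage portal protein are probably incidental stuffer or backbone sequence.

The payload is driven by a TRE3G Tet-responsive promoter. It starts with mCherry, and the construct name indicates that tandem P2A and T2A self-cleaving peptides come next, followed by a GFP-binding nanobody fused to two copies of a "KS" element. The nanobody region is annotated only as a similarity hit to an immunoglobulin heavy-chain variable domain. The 2A peptides and KS repeats are not annotated separately. The associated publication title suggests that KS stands for a micropeptide "killswitch" used to probe condensate microenvironments. An HSV TK polyadenylation signal follows this unit.

A second, constitutive unit uses the EF-1α core promoter with an HTLV-1 LTR fragment to express an rtTA-type reverse Tet transactivator and then puromycin N-acetyltransferase, ending in an SV40 poly(A) signal. How the two coding regions are linked is not annotated. This all-in-one design allows puromycin selection of stable integrants. Doxycycline then induces the nanobody-KS fusion, presumably directed to GFP-tagged proteins, with mCherry co-expressed as a separate reporter of induction.
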