Features (pLannotate 1.2.2; 24 found; start..end, strand, type, name):
     21..140     +  CDS            B (fragment): PORTL_LAMBD - Experimental evidence at protein level: Swiss-Prot protein existence level 1. Forms the portal vertex of the capsid (PubMed:6228056, PubMed:6232391). This portal plays critical roles in head assembly, genome packaging, neck/tail attachment, and genome ejection (Probable). The portal protein multimerizes as a single ring-shaped homododecamer arranged around a central channel (PubMed:6232391). Binds to the terminase subunits to form the packaging machine (PubMed:7799432). From Escherichia phage lambda (Bacteriophage lambda).
    658..1036    +  promoter       TRE3G promoter: 3rd-generation Tet-responsive promoter that can be activated by binding of Tet-On® 3G
   1055..1762    +  CDS            mCherry: mCherry is a basic (constitutively fluorescent) red fluorescent protein published in 2004, derived from Discosoma sp.. It is reported to be a very rapidly-maturing monomer with low acid sensitivity.
   1976..2353    +  CDS            HVM18_MOUSE: Experimental evidence at protein level: Swiss-Prot protein existence level 1. From Mus musculus (Mouse).
   2627..2675    +  polyA_signal   HSV TK poly(A) signal: herpes simplex virus thymidine kinase polyadenylation signal (Cole and Stacy, 1985)
   2766..2782    -  polyA_signal   bGH poly(A) signal (fragment): bovine growth hormone polyadenylation signal
   2906..3117    +  promoter       EF-1α core promoter: core promoter for human elongation factor EF-1α
   3130..3398    +  LTR            5' LTR (truncated): truncated 5' long terminal repeat (LTR) from human T-cell leukemia virus (HTLV) type 1
   3432..4129    +  CDS            rtTA3 (fragment): reverse tetracycline transactivator 3 activates expression from Tet-responsive promoters in the presence of doxycycline
   4059..4169    +  CDS            VP48: 3 tandem repeats of the minimal activation domain of herpes simplex virus VP16 (Cheng et al., 2013)
   4230..4829    +  CDS            PuroR: puromycin N-acetyltransferase; pac from Streptomyces alboniger; confers resistance to puromycin
   4830..4857    +  misc_feature   WPRE (fragment): woodchuck hepatitis virus posttranscriptional regulatory element
   4862..4983    +  polyA_signal   SV40 poly(A) signal: SV40 polyadenylation signal
   5001..5093    +  ncRNA          G-CSF SLDE: Accession: RF00183 - G-CSF factor stem-loop destabilising element (SLDE)
   5790..6257    +  CDS            B (fragment): PORTL_LAMBD - Experimental evidence at protein level: Swiss-Prot protein existence level 1. Forms the portal vertex of the capsid (PubMed:6228056, PubMed:6232391). This portal plays critical roles in head assembly, genome packaging, neck/tail attachment, and genome ejection (Probable). The portal protein multimerizes as a single ring-shaped homododecamer arranged around a central channel (PubMed:6232391). Binds to the terminase subunits to form the packaging machine (PubMed:7799432). From Escherichia phage lambda (Bacteriophage lambda).
   6295..6311    -  protein_bind   lac operator: The lac repressor binds to the lac operator to inhibit transcription in E. coli. This inhibition can be relieved by adding lactose or isopropyl-β-D-thiogalactopyranoside (IPTG). lac repressor encoded by lacI
   6319..6349    -  promoter       lac promoter: promoter for the E. coli lac operon
   6364..6385    -  protein_bind   CAP binding site: CAP binding activates transcription in the presence of cAMP. E. coli catabolite activator protein
   6398..6490    -  CDS            lacI (fragment): lac repressor; lacI; The lac repressor binds to the lac operator to inhibit transcription in E. coli. This inhibition can be relieved by adding lactose or isopropyl-β-D-thiogalactopyranoside (IPTG).
   6673..7261    -  rep_origin     ori: high-copy-number ColE1/pMB1/pBR322/pUC origin of replication
   7432..8292    -  CDS            AmpR: β-lactamase; bla; confers resistance to ampicillin, carbenicillin, and related antibiotics
   8293..8397    -  promoter       AmpR promoter: bla
   8450..8878    -  rep_origin     f1 ori (sequence partly withheld): f1 bacteriophage origin of replication; arrow indicates direction of (+) strand synthesis
   8883..19      -  CDS            lacZα (fragment) (across the origin): LacZα fragment of β-galactosidase; lacZ fragment
>Addgene plasmid #238243 | PB_TetON_mCherry_P2AT2A_GFP-nb-2xKS | addgene full sequence | sequence record 474526 | Addgene NGS Result
GTAAAACGACGGCCAGTGAGCGCGCCTCGTTCATTCACGTTTTTGAACCCGTGGAGGACGGGCAGACTCG
CGGTGCAAATGTGTTTTACAGCGTGATGGAGCAGATGAAGATGCTCGACACGCTGCAGAACACGCAGCTA
GATTAACCCTAGAAAGATAATCATATTGTGACGTACGTTAAAGATAATCATGTGTAAAATTGACGCATGT
GTTTTATCGGTCTGTATATCGAGGTTTATTTATTAATTTGAATAGATATTAAGTTTTATTATATTTACAC
TTACATACTAATAATAAATTCAACAAACAATTTATTTATGTTTATTTATTTATTAAAAAAAACAAAAACT
CAAAATTTCTTCTATAAAGTAACAAAACTTTTATGAGGGACAGCCCCCCCCCAAAGCCCCCAGGGATGTA
ATTACGTCCCTCCCCCGCTAGGGGGCAGCAGCGAGCCGCCCGGGGCTCCGCTCCGGTCCGGCGCTCCCCC
CGCATCCCCGAGCCGGCAGCGTGCGGGGACAGCCCGGGCACGGGGAAGGTGGCACGGGATCGCTTTCCTC
TGAACGCTTCTCGCTGCTCTTTGAGCCTGCAGACACCTGGGGGGATACGGGGAAAAGGCCTCCACGGCCA
CTAGTCTTTCGTCTTCAAGAATTCCTCGAGTTTACTCCCTATCAGTGATAGAGAACGTATGAAGAGTTTA
CTCCCTATCAGTGATAGAGAACGTATGCAGACTTTACTCCCTATCAGTGATAGAGAACGTATAAGGAGTT
TACTCCCTATCAGTGATAGAGAACGTATGACCAGTTTACTCCCTATCAGTGATAGAGAACGTATCTACAG
TTTACTCCCTATCAGTGATAGAGAACGTATATCCAGTTTACTCCCTATCAGTGATAGAGAACGTATAAGC
TTTAGGCGTGTACGGTGGGCGCCTATAAAAGCAGAGCTCGTTTAGTGAACCGTCAGATCGCCTGGAGCAA
TTCCACAACACTTTTGTCTTATACCAACTTTCCGTACCACTTCCTACCCTCGTAAAGGTCTAGAGCTAGC
CACCATGGTTTCCAAAGGAGAGGAGGATAATATGGCTATAATTAAAGAGTTTATGCGGTTCAAGGTGCAT
ATGGAGGGATCTGTGAACGGTCACGAGTTCGAAATCGAGGGCGAAGGCGAGGGGCGACCCTATGAAGGGA
CACAGACGGCCAAACTGAAGGTGACCAAGGGTGGCCCCCTGCCTTTCGCCTGGGACATCCTGTCACCCCA
GTTTATGTACGGCTCTAAGGCTTACGTTAAGCACCCTGCCGATATTCCGGACTACTTGAAACTGAGCTTC
CCTGAAGGGTTCAAGTGGGAACGGGTAATGAATTTTGAGGATGGCGGTGTAGTCACAGTTACCCAGGACA
GCTCTCTTCAGGACGGAGAATTTATCTATAAGGTTAAACTTCGGGGCACTAACTTCCCATCAGACGGCCC
CGTGATGCAGAAGAAAACTATGGGCTGGGAAGCCAGCTCAGAACGCATGTATCCCGAGGACGGAGCACTG
AAGGGAGAAATCAAGCAGCGACTCAAGCTGAAGGATGGGGGACATTATGATGCTGAGGTCAAAACCACCT
ATAAGGCCAAGAAACCCGTTCAGCTTCCTGGGGCATACAACGTGAATATCAAACTGGATATTACATCCCA
TAACGAAGACTATACCATCGTGGAACAGTACGAGCGGGCCGAGGGCAGACATAGCACAGGGGGCATGGAT
GAATTGTACAAGGGAAGCGGAGCTACTAACTTCAGCCTGCTGAAGCAGGCTGGAGACGTGGAGGAGAACC
CTGGACCTGGAAGCGGAGAGGGCAGAGGAAGTCTTCTAACATGCGGTGACGTGGAGGAGAATCCCGGCCC
ATATCCGTACGACGTACCAGACTACGCACCTAAGAAGAAGAGGAAGGTTGGGGGAGGCGGCAGTGGCGGA
GGGGGATCTATGGCTCAGGTGCAGCTGGTGGAATCTGGCGGCAGACTGGTGCAGGCCGGCGATAGCCTGA
GACTGTCTTGTGCCGCCAGCGGCAGAACCTTCAGCACATCTGCCATGGCCTGGTTCAGACAGGCCCCTGG
CCGCGAGAGGGAATTTGTGGCCGCCATCACATGGACCGTGGGCAACACCATCCTGGGCGACAGCGTGAAG
GGCCGGTTCACCATCAGCCGGGACAGAGCCAAGAACACCGTGGACCTCCAGATGGACAACCTGGAACCCG
AGGACACCGCCGTGTACTACTGCTCCGCCAGATCCAGAGGCTACGTGCTGTCCGTGCTGCGGAGCGTGGA
CAGCTACGATTATTGGGGCCAGGGCACCCAAGTGACCGTGTCTGGCGGCGGAGGAAGCGGAGGCGGAGGA
TCTATGATGATGATGAATAAGTTGGTTCTAGCGCAGTTCTTCTTCTCCTGTCTAATGATGATGATGAATA
AATTGGTTCTTGCGCAGTTTTTCTTCTCCTGTCTATAGTGTACAAGACCGGTTGACCGGTTAGTAATGAG
TTTAAACGGGGGAGGAAGACCGGTTGACCGGTTAGTAATGAGTTTAAACGGGGGAGGCTAACTGAAACAC
GGAAGGAGACAATACCGGAAGGAACCCGCGCTATGACGGCAATAAAAAGACAGAATAAAACGCACGGGTG
TTGGGTCGTTTGTTCATAAACGCGGGGTTCGGTCCCAGGGCTGGCACTCTGTCGATACCCCACCGAGACC
CCATTGGGGCCAATACGCCCGCGTTTCTTCCTTTTCCCCACCCCACCCCCCAAGTTCGGGTGAAGGCCCA
GGGCTCGCAGCCAACGTCGGGGCGGCAGGCCCTGCCATAGCAGATCTGCGAAATCGGATCCAGCTGAATC
TAAGTGGATCTGCGATCGCTCCGGTGCCCGTCAGTGGGCAGAGCGCACATCGCCCACAGTCCCCGAGAAG
TTGGGGGGAGGGGTCGGCAATTGAACGGGTGCCTAGAGAAGGTGGCGCGGGGTAAACTGGGAAAGTGATG
TCGTGTACTGGCTCCGCCTTTTTCCCGAGGGTGGGGGAGAACCGTATATAAGTGCAGTAGTCGCCGTGAA
CGTTCTTTTTCGCAACGGGTTTGCCGCCAGAACACAGCTGAAGCTTCGAGGGGCTCGCATCTCTCCTTCA
CGCGCCCGCCGCCCTACCTGAGGCCGCCATCCACGCCGGTTGAGTCGCGTTCTGCCGCCTCCCGCCTGTG
GTGCCTCCTGAACTGCGTCCGCCGTCTAGGTAAGTTTAAAGCTCAGGTCGAGACCGGGCCTTTGTCCGGC
GCTCCCTTGGAGCCTACCTAGACTCAGCCGGCTCTCCACGCTTTGCCTGACCCTGCTTGCTCAACTCTAC
GTCTTTGTTTCGTTTTCTGTTCTGCGCCGTTACAGATCTAAGCTGTGACCGGCGCCTACTCTAGAGCCGC
CATGTCTAGACTGGACAAGAGCAAAGTCATAAACTCTGCTCTGGAATTACTCAATGGAGTCGGTATCGAA
GGCCTGACGACAAGGAAACTCGCTCAAAAGCTGGGAGTTGAGCAGCCTACCCTGTACTGGCACGTGAAGA
ACAAGCGGGCCCTGCTCGATGCCCTGCCAATCGAGATGCTGGACAGGCATCATACCCACTCCTGCCCCCT
GGAAGGCGAGTCATGGCAAGACTTTCTGCGGAACAACGCCAAGTCATACCGCTGTGCTCTCCTCTCACAT
CGCGACGGGGCTAAAGTGCATCTCGGCACCCGCCCAACAGAGAAACAGTACGAAACCCTGGAAAATCAGC
TCGCGTTCCTGTGTCAGCAAGGCTTCTCCCTGGAGAACGCACTGTACGCTCTGTCCGCCGTGGGCCACTT
TACACTGGGCTGCGTATTGGAGGAACAGGAGCATCAAGTAGCAAAAGAGGAAAGAGAGACACCTACCACC
GATTCTATGCCCCCACTTCTGAAACAAGCAATTGAGCTGTTCGACCGGCAGGGAGCCGAACCTGCCTTCC
TTTTCGGCCTGGAACTAATCATATGTGGCCTGGAGAAACAGCTAAAGTGCGAAAGCGGCGGGCCGACCGA
CGCCCTTGACGATTTTGACTTAGACATGCTCCCAGCCGATGCCCTTGACGACTTTGACCTTGATATGCTG
CCTGCTGACGCTCTTGACGATTTTGACCTTGACATGCTCCCCGGGGAGGGCAGAGGAAGTCTTCTAACAT
GCGGTGACGTGGAGGAGAATCCCGGCCCTATGACCGAGTACAAGCCCACGGTGCGCCTCGCCACCCGCGA
CGACGTCCCCAGGGCCGTACGCACCCTCGCCGCCGCGTTCGCCGACTACCCCGCCACGCGCCACACCGTC
GATCCGGACCGCCACATCGAGCGGGTCACCGAGCTGCAAGAACTCTTCCTCACGCGCGTCGGGCTCGACA
TCGGCAAGGTGTGGGTCGCGGACGACGGCGCCGCGGTGGCGGTCTGGACCACGCCGGAGAGCGTCGAAGC
GGGGGCGGTGTTCGCCGAGATCGGCCCGCGCATGGCCGAGTTGAGCGGTTCCCGGCTGGCCGCGCAGCAA
CAGATGGAAGGCCTCCTGGCGCCGCACCGGCCCAAGGAGCCCGCGTGGTTCCTGGCCACCGTCGGCGTCT
CGCCCGACCACCAGGGCAAGGGTCTGGGCAGCGCCGTCGTGCTCCCCGGAGTGGAGGCGGCCGAGCGCGC
CGGGGTGCCCGCCTTCCTGGAGACCTCCGCGCCCCGCAACCTCCCCTTCTACGAGCGGCTCGGCTTCACC
GTCACCGCCGACGTCGAGGTGCCCGAAGGACCGCGCACCTGGTGCATGACCCGCAAGCCCGGTGCCTGAA
ATCAACCTCTGGATTACAAAATTTGTGGGTAAACTTGTTTATTGCAGCTTATAATGGTTACAAATAAAGC
AATAGCATCACAAATTTCACAAATAAAGCATTTTTTTCACTGCATTCTAGTTGTGGTTTGTCCAAACTCA
TCAATGTATCTTATCATGTCTGGAATTGACTCAAATGATGTCAATTAGTCTATCAGAAGCTCATCTGGTC
TCCCTTCCGGGGGACAAGACATCCCTGTTTAATATTTAAACAGCAGTGTTCCCAAACTGGGTTCTTATAT
CCCTTGCTCTGGTCAACCAGGTTGCAGGGTTTCCTGTCCTCACAGGAACGAAGTCCCTAAAGAAACAGTG
GCAGCCAGGTTTAGCCCCGGAATTGACTGGATTCCTTTTTTAGGGCCCATTGGTATGGCTTTTTCCCCGT
ATCCCCCCAGGTGTCTGCAGGCTCAAAGAGCAGCGAGAAGCGTTCAGAGGAAAGCGATCCCGTGCCACCT
TCCCCGTGCCCGGGCTGTCCCCGCACGCTGCCGGCTCGGGGATGCGGGGGGAGCGCCGGACCGGAGCGGA
GCCCCGGGCGGCTCGCTGCTGCCCCCTAGCGGGGGAGGGACGTAATTACATCCCTGGGGGCTTTGGGGGG
GGGCTGTCCCTGATATCTATAACAAGAAAATATATATATAATAAGTTATCACGTAAGTAGAACATGAAAT
AACAATATAATTATCGTATGAGTTAAATCTTAAAAGTCACGTAAAAGATAATCATGCGTCATTTTGACTC
ACGCGGTCGTTATAGTTCAAAATCAGTGACACTTACCGCATTGACAAGCACGCCTCACGGGAGCTCCAAG
CGGCGACTGAGATGTCCTAAATGCACAGCGACGGATTCGCGCTATTTAGAAAGAGAGAGCAATATTTCAA
GAATGCATGCGTCAATTTTACGCAGACTATCTTTCTAGGGTTAATCTAGCTGCATCAGGATCATATCGTC
GGGTCTTTTTTCCGGCTCAGTCATCGCCCAAGCTGGCGCTATCTGGGCATCGGGGAGGAAGAAGCCCGTG
CCTTTTCCCGCGAGGTTGAAGCGGCATGGAAAGAGTTTGCCGAGGATGACTGCTGCTGCATTGACGTTGA
GCGAAAACGCACGTTTACCATGATGATTCGGGAAGGTGTGGCCATGCACGCCTTTAACGGTGAACTGTTC
GTTCAGGCCACCTGGGATACCAGTTCGTCGCGGCTTTTCCGGACACAGTTCCGGATGGTCAGCCCGAAGC
GCATCAGCAACCCGAACAATACCGGCGACAGCCGGAACTGCCGTGCCGGTGTGCAGATTAATGACAGCGG
TGCGGCGCTGGGATATTACGTCAGCGAGGACGGGTATCCTGGCTGGATGCCGCAGAAATGGACATGGATA
CCCCGTGAGTTACCCGGCGGGCGCGCTTGGCGTAATCATGGTCATAGCTGTTTCCTGTGTGAAATTGTTA
TCCGCTCACAATTCCACACAACATACGAGCCGGAAGCATAAAGTGTAAAGCCTGGGGTGCCTAATGAGTG
AGCTAACTCACATTAATTGCGTTGCGCTCACTGCCCGCTTTCCAGTCGGGAAACCTGTCGTGCCAGCTGC
ATTAATGAATCGGCCAACGCGCGGGGAGAGGCGGTTTGCGTATTGGGCGCTCTTCCGCTTCCTCGCTCAC
TGACTCGCTGCGCTCGGTCGTTCGGCTGCGGCGAGCGGTATCAGCTCACTCAAAGGCGGTAATACGGTTA
TCCACAGAATCAGGGGATAACGCAGGAAAGAACATGTGAGCAAAAGGCCAGCAAAAGGCCAGGAACCGTA
AAAAGGCCGCGTTGCTGGCGTTTTTCCATAGGCTCCGCCCCCCTGACGAGCATCACAAAAATCGACGCTC
AAGTCAGAGGTGGCGAAACCCGACAGGACTATAAAGATACCAGGCGTTTCCCCCTGGAAGCTCCCTCGTG
CGCTCTCCTGTTCCGACCCTGCCGCTTACCGGATACCTGTCCGCCTTTCTCCCTTCGGGAAGCGTGGCGC
TTTCTCATAGCTCACGCTGTAGGTATCTCAGTTCGGTGTAGGTCGTTCGCTCCAAGCTGGGCTGTGTGCA
CGAACCCCCCGTTCAGCCCGACCGCTGCGCCTTATCCGGTAACTATCGTCTTGAGTCCAACCCGGTAAGA
CACGACTTATCGCCACTGGCAGCAGCCACTGGTAACAGGATTAGCAGAGCGAGGTATGTAGGCGGTGCTA
CAGAGTTCTTGAAGTGGTGGCCTAACTACGGCTACACTAGAAGAACAGTATTTGGTATCTGCGCTCTGCT
GAAGCCAGTTACCTTCGGAAAAAGAGTTGGTAGCTCTTGATCCGGCAAACAAACCACCGCTGGTAGCGGT
GGTTTTTTTGTTTGCAAGCAGCAGATTACGCGCAGAAAAAAAGGATCTCAAGAAGATCCTTTGATCTTTT
CTACGGGGTCTGACGCTCAGTGGAACGAAAACTCACGTTAAGGGATTTTGGTCATGAGATTATCAAAAAG
GATCTTCACCTAGATCCTTTTAAATTAAAAATGAAGTTTTAAATCAATCTAAAGTATATATGAGTAAACT
TGGTCTGACAGTTACCAATGCTTAATCAGTGAGGCACCTATCTCAGCGATCTGTCTATTTCGTTCATCCA
TAGTTGCCTGACTCCCCGTCGTGTAGATAACTACGATACGGGAGGGCTTACCATCTGGCCCCAGTGCTGC
AATGATACCGCGAGACCCACGCTCACCGGCTCCAGATTTATCAGCAATAAACCAGCCAGCCGGAAGGGCC
GAGCGCAGAAGTGGTCCTGCAACTTTATCCGCCTCCATCCAGTCTATTAATTGTTGCCGGGAAGCTAGAG
TAAGTAGTTCGCCAGTTAATAGTTTGCGCAACGTTGTTGCCATTGCTACAGGCATCGTGGTGTCACGCTC
GTCGTTTGGTATGGCTTCATTCAGCTCCGGTTCCCAACGATCAAGGCGAGTTACATGATCCCCCATGTTG
TGCAAAAAAGCGGTTAGCTCCTTCGGTCCTCCGATCGTTGTCAGAAGTAAGTTGGCCGCAGTGTTATCAC
TCATGGTTATGGCAGCACTGCATAATTCTCTTACTGTCATGCCATCCGTAAGATGCTTTTCTGTGACTGG
TGAGTACTCAACCAAGTCATTCTGAGAATAGTGTATGCGGCGACCGAGTTGCTCTTGCCCGGCGTCAATA
CGGGATAATACCGCGCCACATAGCAGAACTTTAAAAGTGCTCATCATTGGAAAACGTTCTTCGGGGCGAA
AACTCTCAAGGATCTTACCGCTGTTGAGATCCAGTTCGATGTAACCCACTCGTGCACCCAACTGATCTTC
AGCATCTTTTACTTTCACCAGCGTTTCTGGGTGAGCAAAAACAGGAAGGCAAAATGCCGCAAAAAAGGGA
ATAAGGGCGACACGGAAATGTTGAATACTCATACTCTTCCTTTTTCAATATTATTGAAGCATTTATCAGG
GTTATTGTCTCATGAGCGGATACATATTTGAATGTATTTAGAAAAATAAACAAATAGGGGTTCCGCGCAC
ATTTCCCCGAAAAGTGCCACCTAAATTGTAAGCGTTAATATTTTGTTAAAATTCGCGTTAAATTTTTGTT
AAATCAGCTCATTTTTTAACCAATAGGCCGAAATCGGCAAAATCCCTTATAAATCAAAAGAATAGACCGA
GATAGGGT
[37 nt withheld, positions 8549-8585]
AAAGAACGTGGACTCCAACGTCAAAGG
[49 nt withheld, positions 8613-8661]
T
[91 nt withheld, positions 8663-8753]
G
[124 nt withheld, positions 8755-8878]
CCCATTCGCCATTCAGGCTGCGCAACTGTTGGGAAGGGCGATCGGTGCGGGCCTCTTCGCTATTACGCCA
GCTGGCGAAAGGGGGATGTGCTGCAAGGCGATTAAGTTGGGTAACGCCAGGGTTTTCCCAGTCACGACGT
T
